Addgene plasmid #215459: pENTR2b-Src(WT)
Purpose: Gateway entry vector with Src wild-type (WT)
Depositing lab: Johanna Ivaska. Depositing organization: Turku Bioscience Centre. Publication: Dynamic regulation of integrin beta1 phosphorylation supports invasion of breast cancer cells. Conway JRW, Joshi O, Kaivola J, Follain G, Gounis M, Kuhl D, Ivaska J. Nat Cell Biol. 2025 May 26. doi: 10.1038/s41556-025-01663-4. PubMed 40419795.
Backbone
  Vector backbone: pENTR2b
  Backbone manufacturer: Thermo Fisher Scientific Inc.
  Total vector size (bp): 3891
  Vector type: Gateway entry vector
Growth in bacteria
  Bacterial resistance: Kanamycin, 50 μg/mL
  Growth temperature: 37°C
  Growth strain: DH5alpha
  Copy number: High Copy
Gene/Insert
  Gene/Insert name: Src
  Species: G. gallus (chicken)
  Insert size (bp): 1602
  GenBank ID: NM_205457.4
  Entrez Gene: SRC (a.k.a. PP60C-SCR, SDR, c-src)
  Promoter: none
  Cloning method: Restriction Enzyme; 5′ cloning site KpnI (not destroyed); 3′ cloning site XhoI (not destroyed)
  Sequencing primers: 5′ attL1_F; 3′ attL2_R
Terms and licenses: Academic/Nonprofit Terms; Industry Terms
How to cite: pENTR2b-Src(WT) was a gift from Johanna Ivaska (Addgene plasmid # 215459 ; http://n2t.net/addgene:215459 ; RRID:Addgene_215459)
