[The description below was written by a language model from this plasmid's Addgene catalogue record and pLannotate feature annotations shown in this document.]
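Description:
pENTR2b-Src(WT) is a 3,891 bp Gateway entry clone built on the commercial pENTR2b backbone and carrying the wild-type chicken (Gallus gallus) Src coding sequence. It is a bacterial shuttle for cloning rather than an expression plasmid. It is propagated in E. coli from a high-copy ColE1/pUC-type origin and selected with kanamycin through an aph(3')-Ia aminoglycoside phosphotransferase gene. The annotation also flags a very short fragment resembling the RSF origin at the start of the sequence. At only a few dozen bases, this is most likely a partial match rather than a functional second replicon.

The insert of about 1.6 kb encodes c-Src, a non-receptor protein tyrosine kinase that acts downstream of integrins, other adhesion receptors, receptor tyrosine kinases and many other receptor classes to influence adhesion, migration, proliferation and transformation. It was placed between the KpnI and XhoI sites, both of which are retained, and it lies in the forward orientation between the attL1 and attL2 recombination sites. No promoter drives the insert. The rrnB T1 and T2 transcription terminators upstream of attL1 limit read-through from the backbone into the cloned gene, which helps keep it silent in bacteria. No epitope tags or reporters are annotated on the Src reading frame.

The plasmid is intended as a donor in LR Clonase reactions. Recombination of attL1/attL2 with the attR sites of a destination vector transfers the Src sequence directionally into whatever expression context that vector provides. The "WT" label suggests a reference for mutant Src versions, and the associated study concerns integrin β1 phosphorylation and breast cancer cell invasion.
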