Features (pLannotate 1.2.2; 8 found; start..end, strand, type, name):
      1..46      +  rep_origin     RSF ori (fragment): Plasmids containing the RSF 1030 origin of replication can be propagated in E. coli cells that contain additional plasmids with compatible origins.
    106..149     -  terminator     rrnB T1 terminator: Escherichia coli rrnB; transcription terminator T1 from the E. coli rrnB gene
    281..308     +  terminator     rrnB T2 terminator: transcription terminator T2 from the E. coli rrnB gene
    358..457     +  protein_bind   attL1: mutant version of attL; recombination site for the Gateway® LR reaction LR Clonase™
    501..2099    +  CDS            SRC: SRC_CHICK - Experimental evidence at protein level: Swiss-Prot protein existence level 1. Non-receptor protein tyrosine kinase which is activated following engagement of many different classes of cellular receptors including immune response receptors, integrins and other adhesion receptors, receptor protein tyrosine kinases, G protein-coupled receptors as well as cytokine receptors. Participates in signaling pathways that control a diverse spectrum of biological activities including gene transcription, immune response, cell adhesion, cell cycle progression, apoptosis, migration, and transforma
   2120..2219    -  protein_bind   attL2: mutant version of attL; recombination site for the Gateway® LR reaction LR Clonase™
   2342..3151    +  CDS            KanR: aminoglycoside phosphotransferase; aph(3')-Ia; confers resistance to kanamycin in bacteria or G418 (Geneticin®) in eukaryotes
   3241..3829    +  rep_origin     ori: high-copy-number ColE1/pMB1/pBR322/pUC origin of replication
>Addgene plasmid #215459 | pENTR2b-Src(WT) | addgene full sequence | sequence record 445933 | Addgene NGS Result
CTTTCCTGCGTTATCCCCTGATTCTGTGGATAACCGTATTACCGCTAGCATGGATCTCGGGGACGTCTAA
CTACTAAGCGAGAGTAGGGAACTGCCAGGCATCAAATAAAACGAAAGGCTCAGTCGGAAGACTGGGCCTT
TCGTTTTATCTGTTGTTTGTCGGTGAACGCTCTCCTGAGTAGGACAAATCCGCCGGGAGCGGATTTGAAC
GTTGTGAAGCAACGGCCCGGAGGGTGGCGGGCAGGACGCCCGCCATAAACTGCCAGGCATCAAACTAAGC
AGAAGGCCATCCTGACGGATGGCCTTTTTGCGTTTCTACAAACTCTTCCTGTTAGTTAGTTACTTAAGCT
CGGGCCCCAAATAATGATTTTATTTTGACTGATAGTGACCTGTTCGTTGCAACAAATTGATAAGCAATGC
TTTTTTATAATGCCAACTTTGTACAAAAAAGCAGGCTGGCGCCGGAACCAATTCAGTCGACTGGATCCGG
TACCGCCACCATGGGGAGCAGCAAGAGCAAGCCCAAGGACCCCAGCCAGCGCCGGCGCAGCCTGGAGCCA
CCCGACAGCACCCACCACGGGGGATTCCCAGCCTCGCAGACCCCCAACAAGACAGCAGCCCCCGACACGC
ACCGCACCCCCAGCCGCTCCTTTGGGACCGTGGCCACCGAGCCCAAGCTCTTCGGGGGCTTCAACACTTC
TGACACCGTCACGTCGCCGCAGCGTGCCGGGGCACTGGCTGGCGGCGTCACCACTTTCGTGGCTCTCTAT
GACTACGAGTCCCGGACTGAAACGGACTTGTCCTTCAAGAAAGGAGAACGCCTGCAGATTGTCAACAACA
CGGAAGGTGACTGGTGGCTGGCTCATTCCCTCACTACAGGACAGACGGGCTACATCCCCAGTAACTATGT
CGCGCCCTCAGACTCCATCCAGGCTGAAGAGTGGTACTTTGGGAAGATCACTCGTCGGGAGTCCGAGCGG
CTGCTGCTCAACCCCGAAAACCCCCGGGGAACCTTCTTGGTCCGGGAGAGCGAGACGACAAAAGGTGCCT
ATTGCCTCTCCGTTTCTGACTTTGACAACGCCAAGGGGCTCAATGTGAAGCACTACAAGATCCGCAAGCT
GGACAGCGGCGGCTTCTACATCACCTCACGCACACAGTTCAGCAGCCTGCAGCAGCTGGTGGCCTACTAC
TCCAAACATGCTGATGGCTTGTGCCACCGCCTGACCAACGTCTGCCCCACGTCCAAGCCCCAGACCCAGG
GACTCGCCAAGGACGCGTGGGAAATCCCCCGGGAGTCGCTGCGGCTGGAGGTGAAGCTGGGGCAGGGCTG
CTTTGGAGAGGTCTGGATGGGGACCTGGAACGGCACCACCAGAGTGGCCATAAAGACTCTGAAGCCCGGC
ACCATGTCCCCGGAGGCCTTCCTGCAGGAAGCCCAAGTGATGAAGAAGCTCCGGCATGAGAAGCTGGTTC
AGCTGTACGCAGTGGTGTCGGAAGAGCCCATCTACATCGTCACTGAGTACATGAGCAAGGGGAGCCTCCT
GGATTTCCTGAAGGGAGAGATGGGCAAGTACCTGCGGCTGCCACAGCTCGTCGATATGGCTGCTCAGATT
GCATCCGGCATGGCCTATGTGGAGAGGATGAACTACGTGCACCGAGACCTGCGGGCGGCCAACATCCTGG
TGGGGGAGAACCTGGTGTGCAAGGTGGCTGACTTTGGGCTGGCACGCCTCATCGAGGACAACGAGTACAC
AGCACGGCAAGGTGCCAAGTTCCCCATCAAGTGGACAGCCCCCGAGGCAGCCCTCTATGGCCGGTTCACC
ATCAAGTCGGATGTCTGGTCCTTCGGCATCCTGCTGACTGAGCTGACCACCAAGGGCCGGGTGCCATACC
CAGGGATGGTCAACAGGGAGGTGCTGGACCAGGTGGAGAGGGGCTACCGCATGCCCTGCCCGCCCGAGTG
CCCCGAGTCGCTGCATGACCTCATGTGCCAGTGCTGGCGGAAGGACCCTGAGGAGCGGCCCACTTTTGAG
TACCTGCAGGCCTTCCTGGAGGACTACTTCACCTCGACAGAGCCCCAGTACCAGCCTGGAGAGAACCTAT
AGTGACTCGAGATATCTAGACCCAGCTTTCTTGTACAAAGTTGGCATTATAAGAAAGCATTGCTTATCAA
TTTGTTGCAACGAACAGGTCACTATCAGTCAAAATAAAATCATTATTTGCCATCCAGCTGCAGCTCTGGC
CCGTGTCTCAAAATCTCTGATGTTACATTGCACAAGATAAAAATATATCATCATGAACAATAAAACTGTC
TGCTTACATAAACAGTAATACAAGGGGTGTTATGAGCCATATTCAACGGGAAACGTCGAGGCCGCGATTA
AATTCCAACATGGATGCTGATTTATATGGGTATAAATGGGCTCGCGATAATGTCGGGCAATCAGGTGCGA
CAATCTATCGCTTGTATGGGAAGCCCGATGCGCCAGAGTTGTTTCTGAAACATGGCAAAGGTAGCGTTGC
CAATGATGTTACAGATGAGATGGTCAGACTAAACTGGCTGACGGAATTTATGCCTCTTCCGACCATCAAG
CATTTTATCCGTACTCCTGATGATGCATGGTTACTCACCACTGCGATCCCCGGAAAAACAGCATTCCAGG
TATTAGAAGAATATCCTGATTCAGGTGAAAATATTGTTGATGCGCTGGCAGTGTTCCTGCGCCGGTTGCA
TTCGATTCCTGTTTGTAATTGTCCTTTTAACAGCGATCGCGTATTTCGTCTCGCTCAGGCGCAATCACGA
ATGAATAACGGTTTGGTTGATGCGAGTGATTTTGATGACGAGCGTAATGGCTGGCCTGTTGAACAAGTCT
GGAAAGAAATGCATAAACTTTTGCCATTCTCACCGGATTCAGTCGTCACTCATGGTGATTTCTCACTTGA
TAACCTTATTTTTGACGAGGGGAAATTAATAGGTTGTATTGATGTTGGACGAGTCGGAATCGCAGACCGA
TACCAGGATCTTGCCATCCTATGGAACTGCCTCGGTGAGTTTTCTCCTTCATTACAGAAACGGCTTTTTC
AAAAATATGGTATTGATAATCCTGATATGAATAAATTGCAGTTTCATTTGATGCTCGATGAGTTTTTCTA
ATCAGAATTGGTTAATTGGTTGTAACATTATTCAGATTGGGCCCCGTTCCACTGAGCGTCAGACCCCGTA
GAAAAGATCAAAGGATCTTCTTGAGATCCTTTTTTTCTGCGCGTAATCTGCTGCTTGCAAACAAAAAAAC
CACCGCTACCAGCGGTGGTTTGTTTGCCGGATCAAGAGCTACCAACTCTTTTTCCGAAGGTAACTGGCTT
CAGCAGAGCGCAGATACCAAATACTGTTCTTCTAGTGTAGCCGTAGTTAGGCCACCACTTCAAGAACTCT
GTAGCACCGCCTACATACCTCGCTCTGCTAATCCTGTTACCAGTGGCTGCTGCCAGTGGCGATAAGTCGT
GTCTTACCGGGTTGGACTCAAGACGATAGTTACCGGATAAGGCGCAGCGGTCGGGCTGAACGGGGGGTTC
GTGCACACAGCCCAGCTTGGAGCGAACGACCTACACCGAACTGAGATACCTACAGCGTGAGCTATGAGAA
AGCGCCACGCTTCCCGAAGGGAGAAAGGCGGACAGGTATCCGGTAAGCGGCAGGGTCGGAACAGGAGAGC
GCACGAGGGAGCTTCCAGGGGGAAACGCCTGGTATCTTTATAGTCCTGTCGGGTTTCGCCACCTCTGACT
TGAGCGTCGATTTTTGTGATGCTCGTCAGGGGGGCGGAGCCTATGGAAAAACGCCAGCAACGCGGCCTTT
TTACGGTTCCTGGCCTTTTGCTGGCCTTTTGCTCACATGTT
